Addgene plasmid #42993: I-ACTG
Depositing lab: Chad Cowan & Kiran Musunuru. Depositing organization: Harvard University. Publication: A TALEN Genome-Editing System for Generating Human Stem Cell-Based Disease Models. Ding Q, Lee YK, Schaefer EA, Peters DT, Veres A, Kim K, Kuperwasser N, Motola DL, Meissner TB, Hendriks WT, Trevisan M, Gupta RM, Moisan A, Banks E, Friesen M, Schinzel RT, Xia F, Tang A, Xia Y, Figueroa E, Wann A, Ahfeldt T, Daheron L, Zhang F, Rubin LL, Peng LF, Chung RT, Musunuru K, Cowan CA. Cell Stem Cell. 2012 Dec 12. pii: S1934-5909(12)00645-5. doi: 10.1016/j.stem.2012.11.011. PubMed 23246482.
Backbone
  Vector backbone: pCRII-TOPO
  Backbone manufacturer: Invitrogen
  Backbone size w/o insert (bp): 3973
  Vector type: Bacterial Cloning
Growth in bacteria
  Bacterial resistance: Ampicillin and Kanamycin, 100 & 50 μg/mL
  Growth temperature: 37°C
  Growth strain: Top10
  Copy number: High Copy
Gene/Insert
  Gene/Insert name: I-ACTG
  Species: Synthetic
  Insert size (bp): 424
  Cloning method: TOPO Cloning
  Sequencing primers: 5′ T7; 3′ M13-rev
Terms and licenses: Academic/Nonprofit Terms; Industry Terms: Not Available to Industry
How to cite: I-ACTG was a gift from Chad Cowan & Kiran Musunuru (Addgene plasmid # 42993 ; http://n2t.net/addgene:42993 ; RRID:Addgene_42993)
