[The description below was written by a language model from this plasmid's Addgene catalogue record.]
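Description:
I-ACTG is a bacterial cloning plasmid built on the commercial pCRII-TOPO backbone (about 3.97 kb without insert), carrying a 424 bp synthetic insert introduced by TOPO cloning. It is maintained as a high-copy plasmid in E. coli and can be selected with ampicillin and kanamycin, since the pCRII-TOPO backbone carries both resistance markers. The insert sits between priming sites for T7 and M13 reverse, which the record lists for sequencing across the cloned fragment. No feature table is provided, so the positions of the origin, markers and any flanking sites cannot be described from the record.

The record does not say what the insert encodes beyond its name and synthetic origin, and it lists no promoter, tag or reporter associated with the payload; the plasmid is classified purely as a cloning vector rather than an expression construct. It was deposited in connection with a TALEN genome-editing system developed for generating human stem cell-based disease models. In that context, the name and insert size are consistent with a pre-assembled block of four TAL effector repeat modules recognising the bases A, C, T and G in order, with the "I" prefix possibly marking the block's position in a larger repeat array, but this is an interpretation and is not stated in the catalogue fields. On that reading, the plasmid would be a library component from which the repeat block is taken for assembly into full-length TALEN DNA-binding domains, rather than a construct used directly in cells.
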