>Addgene plasmid #42993 | I-ACTG | depositor partial sequence | sequence record 58258 | I-ACTG sequence 424 bps
CGTCTCCTGACCCCAGAGCAGGTCGTGGCAATCGCCTCCAACATTGGCGGGAAACAGGCACTCGAGACTG
TCCAGCGCCTGCTTCCCGTGCTGTGCCAAGCGCACGGACTCACCCCAGAGCAGGTCGTGGCGATCGCAAG
CCACGACGGAGGAAAGCAAGCCTTGGAAACAGTACAGAGGCTGTTGCCTGTGCTGTGCCAAGCGCACGGC
CTCACCCCAGAGCAGGTCGTGGCCATTGCCTCGAATGGAGGGGGCAAACAGGCGTTGGAAACCGTACAAC
GATTGCTGCCGGTGCTGTGCCAAGCGCACGGATTAACCCCAGAGCAGGTCGTGGCAATCGCGAGCAATAA
CGGCGGAAAACAGGCTTTGGAAACGGTGCAGAGGCTCCTTCCAGTGCTGTGCCAAGCGCACGGCTTAAGA
GACG
