>Addgene plasmid #42993 | I-ACTG | addgene partial sequence | sequence record 59974 | M13-F20 5'-TGTAAAACGACGGCCAGT-3'
CTATAGGGCGAATTGGGCCCTCTAGATGCATGCTCGAGCGGCCGCCAGTGTGATGGATATCTGCAGAATT
CGCCCTTATATAGATGCCGTCCTAGCGCGTCTCCTGACCCCAGAGCAGGTCGTGGCAATCGCCTCCAACA
TTGGCGGGAAACAGGCACTCGAGACTGTCCAGCGCCTGCTTCCCGTGCTGTGCCAAGCGCACGGACTCAC
CCCAGAGCAGGTCGTGGCGATCGCAAGCCACGACGGAGGAAAGCAAGCCTTGGAAACAGTACAGAGGCTG
TTGCCTGTGCTGTGCCAAGCGCACGGCCTCACCCCAGAGCAGGTCGTGGCCATTGCCTCGAATGGAGGGG
GCAAACAGGCGTTGGAAACCGTACAACGATTGCTGCCGGTGCTGTGCCAAGCGCACGGATTAACCCCAGA
GCAGGTCGTGGCAATCGCGAGCAATAACGGCGGAAAACAGGCTTTGGAAACGGTGCAGAGGCTCCTTCCA
GTGCTGTGCCAAGCGCACGGCTTAAGAGACGTGGGCACAGGAAAGATACTTAAGGGCGAATTCCAGCACA
CTGGCGGCCGTTACTAGTGGATCCGAGCTCGGTACCAAGCTTGATGCATAGCTTGAGTATTCTATAGTGT
CACCTAAATAGCTTGGCGTAATCATGGTCATAGCTGTTTCCTGTGTGAAATTGTTATCCGCTCACAATTC
CACACAACATACGAGCCGGAAGCATAAAGTGTAAAGCCTGGGGTGCCTAATGAGTGAGCTAACTCACATT
AATTGCGTTGCGCTCACTGCCCGCTTTCCAGTCGGGAAACCTGTCGTGCCAGCTGCATTAATGAATCGGC
CAACGCGCGGGGAGAGGCGGTTTGCGTATTGGGCGCTCTTCCGCTTCCTCGCTCACTGACT
